>Addgene plasmid #82846 | pDONR223_PIK3CA_p.L699M | addgene full sequence | sequence record 162444 | Addgene NGS Result
GGCAGTTCCCTACTCTCGCGTTAACGCTAGCATGGATGTTTTCCCAGTCACGACGTTGTAAAACGACGGC
CAGTCTTAAGCTCGGGCCCCAAATAATGATTTTATTTTGACTGATAGTGACCTGTTCGTTGCAACAAATT
GATGAGCAATGCTTTTTTATAATGCCAACTTTGTACAAAAAAGTTGGCACATGCCTCCACGACCATCATC
AGGTGAACTGTGGGGCATCCACTTGATGCCCCCAAGAATCCTAGTAGAATGTTTACTACCAAATGGAATG
ATAGTGACTTTAGAATGCCTCCGTGAGGCTACATTAATAACCATAAAGCATGAACTATTTAAAGAAGCAA
GAAAATACCCCCTCCATCAACTTCTTCAAGATGAATCTTCTTACATTTTCGTAAGTGTTACTCAAGAAGC
AGAAAGGGAAGAATTTTTTGATGAAACAAGACGACTTTGTGACCTTCGGCTTTTTCAACCCTTTTTAAAA
GTAATTGAACCAGTAGGCAACCGTGAAGAAAAGATCCTCAATCGAGAAATTGGTTTTGCTATCGGCATGC
CAGTGTGTGAATTTGATATGGTTAAAGATCCAGAAGTACAGGACTTCCGAAGAAATATTCTGAACGTTTG
TAAAGAAGCTGTGGATCTTAGGGACCTCAATTCACCTCATAGTAGAGCAATGTATGTCTATCCTCCAAAT
GTAGAATCTTCACCAGAATTGCCAAAGCACATATATAATAAATTAGATAAAGGGCAAATAATAGTGGTGA
TCTGGGTAATAGTTTCTCCAAATAATGACAAGCAGAAGTATACTCTGAAAATCAACCATGACTGTGTACC
AGAACAAGTAATTGCTGAAGCAATCAGGAAAAAAACTCGAAGTATGTTGCTATCCTCTGAACAACTAAAA
CTCTGTGTTTTAGAATATCAGGGCAAGTATATTTTAAAAGTGTGTGGATGTGATGAATACTTCCTAGAAA
AATATCCTCTGAGTCAGTATAAGTATATAAGAAGCTGTATAATGCTTGGGAGGATGCCCAATTTGATGTT
GATGGCTAAAGAAAGCCTTTATTCTCAACTGCCAATGGACTGTTTTACAATGCCATCTTATTCCAGACGC
ATTTCCACAGCTACACCATATATGAATGGAGAAACATCTACAAAATCCCTTTGGGTTATAAATAGTGCAC
TCAGAATAAAAATTCTTTGTGCAACCTACGTGAATGTAAATATTCGAGACATTGATAAGATCTATGTTCG
AACAGGTATCTACCATGGAGGAGAACCCTTATGTGACAATGTGAACACTCAAAGAGTACCTTGTTCCAAT
CCCAGGTGGAATGAATGGCTGAATTATGATATATACATTCCTGATCTTCCTCGTGCTGCTCGACTTTGCC
TTTCCATTTGCTCTGTTAAAGGCCGAAAGGGTGCTAAAGAGGAACACTGTCCATTGGCATGGGGAAATAT
AAACTTGTTTGATTACACAGACACTCTAGTATCTGGAAAAATGGCTTTGAATCTTTGGCCAGTACCTCAT
GGATTAGAAGATTTGCTGAACCCTATTGGTGTTACTGGATCAAATCCAAATAAAGAAACTCCATGCTTAG
AGTTGGAGTTTGACTGGTTCAGCAGTGTGGTAAAGTTCCCAGATATGTCAGTGATTGAAGAGCATGCCAA
TTGGTCTGTATCCCGAGAAGCAGGATTTAGCTATTCCCACGCAGGACTGAGTAACAGACTAGCTAGAGAC
AATGAATTAAGGGAAAATGACAAAGAACAGCTCAAAGCAATTTCTACACGAGATCCTCTCTCTGAAATCA
CTGAGCAGGAGAAAGATTTTCTATGGAGTCACAGACACTATTGTGTAACTATCCCCGAAATTCTACCCAA
ATTGCTTCTGTCTGTTAAATGGAATTCTAGAGATGAAGTAGCCCAGATGTATTGCTTGGTAAAAGATTGG
CCTCCAATCAAACCTGAACAGGCTATGGAACTTCTGGACTGTAATTACCCAGATCCTATGGTTCGAGGTT
TTGCTGTTCGGTGCTTGGAAAAATATTTAACAGATGACAAACTTTCTCAGTATTTAATTCAGCTAGTACA
GGTCCTAAAATATGAACAATATTTGGATAACTTGCTTGTGAGATTTTTACTGAAGAAAGCATTGACTAAT
CAAAGGATTGGGCACTTTTTCTTTTGGCATTTAAAATCTGAGATGCACAATAAAACAGTTAGCCAGAGGT
TTGGCCTGCTTTTGGAGTCCTATTGTCGTGCATGTGGGATGTATATGAAGCACCTGAATAGGCAAGTCGA
GGCAATGGAAAAGCTCATTAACTTAACTGACATTCTCAAACAGGAGAAGAAGGATGAAACACAAAAGGTA
CAGATGAAGTTTTTAGTTGAGCAAATGAGGCGACCAGATTTCATGGATGCTCTACAGGGCTTTCTGTCTC
CTCTAAACCCTGCTCATCAACTAGGAAACCTCAGGCTTGAAGAGTGTCGAATTATGTCCTCTGCAAAAAG
GCCACTGTGGTTGAATTGGGAGAACCCAGACATCATGTCAGAGTTACTGTTTCAGAACAATGAGATCATC
TTTAAAAATGGGGATGATTTACGGCAAGATATGCTAACACTTCAAATTATTCGTATTATGGAAAATATCT
GGCAAAATCAAGGTCTTGATCTTCGAATGTTACCTTATGGTTGTCTGTCAATCGGTGACTGTGTGGGACT
TATTGAGGTGGTGCGAAATTCTCACACTATTATGCAAATTCAGTGCAAAGGCGGCTTGAAAGGTGCACTG
CAGTTCAACAGCCACACACTACATCAGTGGCTCAAAGACAAGAACAAAGGAGAAATATATGATGCAGCCA
TTGACCTGTTTACACGTTCATGTGCTGGATACTGTGTAGCTACCTTCATTTTGGGAATTGGAGATCGTCA
CAATAGTAACATCATGGTGAAAGACGATGGACAACTGTTTCATATAGATTTTGGACACTTTTTGGATCAC
AAGAAGAAAAAATTTGGTTATAAACGAGAACGTGTGCCATTTGTTTTGACACAGGATTTCTTAATAGTGA
TTAGTAAAGGAGCCCAAGAATGCACAAAGACAAGAGAATTTGAGAGGTTTCAGGAGATGTGTTACAAGGC
TTATCTAGCTATTCGACAGCATGCCAATCTCTTCATAAATCTTTTCTCAATGATGCTTGGCTCTGGAATG
CCAGAACTACAATCTTTTGATGACATTGCATACATTCGAAAGACCCTAGCCTTAGATAAAACTGAGCAAG
AGGCTTTGGAGTATTTCATGAAACAAATGAATGATGCACATCATGGTGGCTGGACAACAAAAATGGATTG
GATCTTCCACACAATTAAACAGCATGCATTGAACTGATTGCCAACTTTCTTGTACAAAGTTGGCATTATA
AGAAAGCATTGCTTATCAATTTGTTGCAACGAACAGGTCACTATCAGTCAAAATAAAATCATTATTTGCC
ATCCAGCTGATATCCCCTATAGTGAGTCGTATTACATGGTCATAGCTGTTTCCTGGCAGCTCTGGCCCGT
GTCTCAAAATCTCTGATGTTACATTGCACAAGATAAAAATATATCATCATGCCTCCTCTAGACCAGCCAG
GACAGAAATGCCTCGACTTCGCTGCTACCCAAGGTTGCCGGGTGACGCACACCGTGGAAACGGATGAAGG
CACGAACCCAGTGGACATAAGCCTGTTCGGTTCGTAAGCTGTAATGCAAGTAGCGTATGCGCTCACGCAA
CTGGTCCAGAACCTTGACCGAACGCAGCGGTGGTAACGGCGCAGTGGCGGTTTTCATGGCTTGTTATGAC
TGTTTTTTTGGGGTACAGTCTATGCCTCGGGCATCCAAGCAGCAAGCGCGTTACGCCGTGGGTCGATGTT
TGATGTTATGGAGCAGCAACGATGTTACGCAGCAGGGCAGTCGCCCTAAAACAAAGTTAAACATTATGAG
GGAAGCGGTGATCGCCGAAGTATCGACTCAACTATCAGAGGTAGTTGGCGTCATCGAGCGCCATCTCGAA
CCGACGTTGCTGGCCGTACATTTGTACGGCTCCGCAGTGGATGGCGGCCTGAAGCCACACAGTGATATTG
ATTTGCTGGTTACGGTGACCGTAAGGCTTGATGAAACAACGCGGCGAGCTTTGATCAACGACCTTTTGGA
AACTTCGGCTTCCCCTGGAGAGAGCGAGATTCTCCGCGCTGTAGAAGTCACCATTGTTGTGCACGACGAC
ATCATTCCGTGGCGTTATCCAGCTAAGCGCGAACTGCAATTTGGAGAATGGCAGCGCAATGACATTCTTG
CAGGTATCTTCGAGCCAGCCACGATCGACATTGATCTGGCTATCTTGCTGACAAAAGCAAGAGAACATAG
CGTTGCCTTGGTAGGTCCAGCGGCGGAGGAACTCTTTGATCCGGTTCCTGAACAGGATCTATTTGAGGCG
CTAAATGAAACCTTAACGCTATGGAACTCGCCGCCCGACTGGGCTGGCGATGAGCGAAATGTAGTGCTTA
CGTTGTCCCGCATTTGGTACAGCGCAGTAACCGGCAAAATCGCGCCGAAGGATGTCGCTGCCGACTGGGC
AATGGAGCGCCTGCCGGCCCAGTATCAGCCCGTCATACTTGAAGCTAGACAGGCTTATCTTGGACAAGAA
GAAGATCGCTTGGCCTCGCGCGCAGATCAGTTGGAAGAATTTGTCCACTACGTGAAAGGCGAGATCACCA
AGGTAGTCGGCAAATAACCCTCGAGCCACCCATGACCAAAATCCCTTAACGTGAGTTACGCGTCGTTCCA
CTGAGCGTCAGACCCCGTAGAAAAGATCAAAGGATCTTCTTGAGATCCTTTTTTTCTGCGCGTAATCTGC
TGCTTGCAAACAAAAAAACCACCGCTACCAGCGGTGGTTTGTTTGCCGGATCAAGAGCTACCAACTCTTT
TTCCGAAGGTAACTGGCTTCAGCAGAGCGCAGATACCAAATACTGTTCTTCTAGTGTAGCCGTAGTTAGG
CCACCACTTCAAGAACTCTGTAGCACCGCCTACATACCTCGCTCTGCTAATCCTGTTACCAGTGGCTGCT
GCCAGTGGCGATAAGTCGTGTCTTACCGGGTTGGACTCAAGACGATAGTTACCGGATAAGGCGCAGCGGT
CGGGCTGAACGGGGGGTTCGTGCACACAGCCCAGCTTGGAGCGAACGACCTACACCGAACTGAGATACCT
ACAGCGTGAGCTATGAGAAAGCGCCACGCTTCCCGAAGGGAGAAAGGCGGACAGGTATCCGGTAAGCGGC
AGGGTCGGAACAGGAGAGCGCACGAGGGAGCTTCCAGGGGGAAACGCCTGGTATCTTTATAGTCCTGTCG
GGTTTCGCCACCTCTGACTTGAGCGTCGATTTTTGTGATGCTCGTCAGGGGGGCGGAGCCTATGGAAAAA
CGCCAGCAACGCGGCCTTTTTACGGTTCCTGGCCTTTTGCTGGCCTTTTGCTCACATGTTCTTTCCTGCG
TTATCCCCTGATTCTGTGGATAACCGTATTACCGCCTTTGAGTGAGCTGATACCGCTCGCCGCAGCCGAA
CGACCGAGCGCAGCGAGTCAGTGAGCGAGGAAGCGGAAGAGCGCCCAATACGCAAACCGCCTCTCCCCGC
GCGTTGGCCGATTCATTAATGCAGCTGGCACGACAGGTTTCCCGACTGGAAAGCGGGCAGTGAGCGCAAC
GCAATTAATACGCGTACCGCTAGCCAGGAAGAGTTTGTAGAAACGCAAAAAGGCCATCCGTCAGGATGGC
CTTCTGCTTAGTTTGATGCCTGGCAGTTTATGGCGGGCGTCCTGCCCGCCACCCTCCGGGCCGTTGCTTC
ACAACGTTCAAATCCGCTCCCGGCGGATTTGTCCTACTCAGGAGAGCGTTCACCGACAAACAACAGATAA
AACGAAAGGCCCAGTCTTCCGACTGAGCCTTTCGTTTTATTTGATGCCT
Features (pLannotate 1.2.2; 12 found; start..end, strand, type, name):
     38..74      -  CDS            lacZα (fragment): LacZα fragment of β-galactosidase; lacZ fragment
     91..186     +  protein_bind   attL3: mutant version of attL; recombination site for the Gateway® LR reaction LR Clonase™
    191..3394    +  CDS            PIK3CA: PK3CA_HUMAN - Experimental evidence at protein level: Swiss-Prot protein existence level 1. Phosphoinositide-3-kinase (PI3K) phosphorylates phosphatidylinositol (PI) and its phosphorylated derivatives at position 3 of the inositol ring to produce 3-phosphoinositides (PubMed:15135396, PubMed:23936502, PubMed:28676499). Uses ATP and PtdIns(4,5)P2 (phosphatidylinositol 4,5-bisphosphate) to generate phosphatidylinositol 3,4,5-trisphosphate (PIP3) (PubMed:15135396, PubMed:28676499). PIP3 plays a key role by recruiting PH domain- containing proteins to the membrane, including AKT1 and PDPK1, activat
   3402..3497    -  protein_bind   attL3: mutant version of attL; recombination site for the Gateway® LR reaction LR Clonase™
   3516..3534    -  promoter       T7 promoter: promoter for bacteriophage T7 RNA polymerase
   3724..3747    +  promoter       Pc promoter (fragment): intI1 (promoter lies within the coding sequence); class 1 integron promoter
   3923..3979    +  CDS            GmR (fragment): gentamycin acetyltransferase; aacC1; confers resistance to gentamycin
   3986..4777    +  CDS            SmR: aminoglycoside adenylyltransferase (Murphy, 1985); aadA; confers resistance to spectinomycin and streptomycin
   4870..5458    +  rep_origin     ori: high-copy-number ColE1/pMB1/pBR322/pUC origin of replication
   5641..5733    +  CDS            lacI (fragment): lac repressor; lacI; The lac repressor binds to the lac operator to inhibit transcription in E. coli. This inhibition can be relieved by adding lactose or isopropyl-β-D-thiogalactopyranoside (IPTG).
   5788..5815    -  terminator     rrnB T2 terminator: transcription terminator T2 from the E. coli rrnB gene
   5947..5990    +  terminator     rrnB T1 terminator: Escherichia coli rrnB; transcription terminator T1 from the E. coli rrnB gene
