[The description below was written by a language model from this plasmid's Addgene catalogue record and pLannotate feature annotations shown in this document.]
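Description:
pDONR223_PIK3CA_p.L699M is a Gateway entry clone built on the Invitrogen pDONR223 backbone, carrying the human PIK3CA open reading frame with an L699M substitution. The sequenced plasmid is about 6 kb. It is maintained in E. coli at high copy from a ColE1/pUC-type origin and selected with spectinomycin through the aadA (SmR) aminoglycoside adenylyltransferase gene. A fragment of a class 1 integron Pc promoter and a short gentamicin-resistance remnant are annotated just upstream of that gene. Small lacZα and lacI fragments and the rrnB T1 and T2 terminators are backbone remnants. The terminators typically shield the cloning region from read-through transcription.

The roughly 3.2 kb PIK3CA coding sequence encodes p110-alpha, the catalytic subunit of PI3K-alpha, which converts PtdIns(4,5)P2 to PIP3 and thereby recruits effectors such as AKT1 and PDPK1 to the membrane. The ORF is flanked on both sides by attL recombination sites. The automated annotation labels both as attL3, so the record does not clearly establish their exact identities. These sites allow LR Clonase-mediated transfer of the ORF into Gateway destination vectors. The clone is in "closed" format, with a stop codon directly after the insert, so it suits native or N-terminally tagged expression but not C-terminal fusions. The record lists no promoter for the insert. The only nearby promoter is a T7 promoter beyond the 3' att site, which points back toward the insert on the opposite strand, so expression depends on the destination vector chosen.

The plasmid belongs to the Target Accelerator Plasmid Collection, a set of wild-type and mutant alleles assembled for high-throughput functional phenotyping of somatic mutations found in lung cancer.
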