Addgene plasmid #82846: pDONR223_PIK3CA_p.L699M
Purpose: Gateway Donor vector containing PIK3CA, part of the Target Accelerator Plasmid Collection.
Depositing lab: Jesse Boehm & Matthew Meyerson & David Root. Depositing organization: Broad Institute. Publication: High-throughput Phenotyping of Lung Cancer Somatic Mutations. Berger AH, Brooks AN, Wu X, Shrestha Y, Chouinard C, Piccioni F, Bagul M, Kamburov A, Imielinski M, Hogstrom L, Zhu C, Yang X, Pantel S, Sakai R, Watson J, Kaplan N, Campbell JD, Singh S, Root DE, Narayan R, Natoli T, Lahr DL, Tirosh I, Tamayo P, Getz G, Wong B, Doench J, Subramanian A, Golub TR, Meyerson M, Boehm JS. Cancer Cell. 2016 Aug 8;30(2):214-28. doi: 10.1016/j.ccell.2016.06.022. Epub 2016 Jul 28. PubMed 27478040.
Backbone
  Vector backbone: pDONR223
  Backbone manufacturer: Invitrogen
  Vector type: Gateway Entry vector
Growth in bacteria
  Bacterial resistance: Spectinomycin, 50 μg/mL
  Growth temperature: 37°C
  Growth strain: DH5alpha
  Copy number: High Copy
Gene/Insert
  Gene/Insert name: PIK3CA
  Species: H. sapiens (human)
  Mutation: L699M
  GenBank ID: NM_006218
  Entrez Gene: PIK3CA (a.k.a. CCM4, CLAPO, CLOVE, CWS5, HMH, MCAP, MCM, MCMTC, PI3K, PI3K-alpha, p110-alpha)
  Promoter: None
  Cloning method: Gateway Cloning
  Sequencing primers: 5′ M13pUC-fwd; 3′ M13-Rev
Terms and licenses: Academic/Nonprofit Terms; Industry Terms: Not Available to Industry
Depositor comments: CLOSED (stop codon immediately follows insert)
How to cite: pDONR223_PIK3CA_p.L699M was a gift from Jesse Boehm & Matthew Meyerson & David Root (Addgene plasmid # 82846 ; http://n2t.net/addgene:82846 ; RRID:Addgene_82846)
