>Addgene plasmid #82846 | pDONR223_PIK3CA_p.L699M | depositor partial sequence | sequence record 157572 | Insert sequence
ATGCCTCCACGACCATCATCAGGTGAACTGTGGGGCATCCACTTGATGCCCCCAAGAATCCTAGTAGAAT
GTTTACTACCAAATGGAATGATAGTGACTTTAGAATGCCTCCGTGAGGCTACATTAATAACCATAAAGCA
TGAACTATTTAAAGAAGCAAGAAAATACCCCCTCCATCAACTTCTTCAAGATGAATCTTCTTACATTTTC
GTAAGTGTTACTCAAGAAGCAGAAAGGGAAGAATTTTTTGATGAAACAAGACGACTTTGTGACCTTCGGC
TTTTTCAACCCTTTTTAAAAGTAATTGAACCAGTAGGCAACCGTGAAGAAAAGATCCTCAATCGAGAAAT
TGGTTTTGCTATCGGCATGCCAGTGTGTGAATTTGATATGGTTAAAGATCCAGAAGTACAGGACTTCCGA
AGAAATATTCTGAACGTTTGTAAAGAAGCTGTGGATCTTAGGGACCTCAATTCACCTCATAGTAGAGCAA
TGTATGTCTATCCTCCAAATGTAGAATCTTCACCAGAATTGCCAAAGCACATATATAATAAATTAGATAA
AGGGCAAATAATAGTGGTGATCTGGGTAATAGTTTCTCCAAATAATGACAAGCAGAAGTATACTCTGAAA
ATCAACCATGACTGTGTACCAGAACAAGTAATTGCTGAAGCAATCAGGAAAAAAACTCGAAGTATGTTGC
TATCCTCTGAACAACTAAAACTCTGTGTTTTAGAATATCAGGGCAAGTATATTTTAAAAGTGTGTGGATG
TGATGAATACTTCCTAGAAAAATATCCTCTGAGTCAGTATAAGTATATAAGAAGCTGTATAATGCTTGGG
AGGATGCCCAATTTGATGTTGATGGCTAAAGAAAGCCTTTATTCTCAACTGCCAATGGACTGTTTTACAA
TGCCATCTTATTCCAGACGCATTTCCACAGCTACACCATATATGAATGGAGAAACATCTACAAAATCCCT
TTGGGTTATAAATAGTGCACTCAGAATAAAAATTCTTTGTGCAACCTACGTGAATGTAAATATTCGAGAC
ATTGATAAGATCTATGTTCGAACAGGTATCTACCATGGAGGAGAACCCTTATGTGACAATGTGAACACTC
AAAGAGTACCTTGTTCCAATCCCAGGTGGAATGAATGGCTGAATTATGATATATACATTCCTGATCTTCC
TCGTGCTGCTCGACTTTGCCTTTCCATTTGCTCTGTTAAAGGCCGAAAGGGTGCTAAAGAGGAACACTGT
CCATTGGCATGGGGAAATATAAACTTGTTTGATTACACAGACACTCTAGTATCTGGAAAAATGGCTTTGA
ATCTTTGGCCAGTACCTCATGGATTAGAAGATTTGCTGAACCCTATTGGTGTTACTGGATCAAATCCAAA
TAAAGAAACTCCATGCTTAGAGTTGGAGTTTGACTGGTTCAGCAGTGTGGTAAAGTTCCCAGATATGTCA
GTGATTGAAGAGCATGCCAATTGGTCTGTATCCCGAGAAGCAGGATTTAGCTATTCCCACGCAGGACTGA
GTAACAGACTAGCTAGAGACAATGAATTAAGGGAAAATGACAAAGAACAGCTCAAAGCAATTTCTACACG
AGATCCTCTCTCTGAAATCACTGAGCAGGAGAAAGATTTTCTATGGAGTCACAGACACTATTGTGTAACT
ATCCCCGAAATTCTACCCAAATTGCTTCTGTCTGTTAAATGGAATTCTAGAGATGAAGTAGCCCAGATGT
ATTGCTTGGTAAAAGATTGGCCTCCAATCAAACCTGAACAGGCTATGGAACTTCTGGACTGTAATTACCC
AGATCCTATGGTTCGAGGTTTTGCTGTTCGGTGCTTGGAAAAATATTTAACAGATGACAAACTTTCTCAG
TATTTAATTCAGCTAGTACAGGTCCTAAAATATGAACAATATTTGGATAACTTGCTTGTGAGATTTTTAC
TGAAGAAAGCATTGACTAATCAAAGGATTGGGCACTTTTTCTTTTGGCATTTAAAATCTGAGATGCACAA
TAAAACAGTTAGCCAGAGGTTTGGCCTGCTTTTGGAGTCCTATTGTCGTGCATGTGGGATGTATATGAAG
CACCTGAATAGGCAAGTCGAGGCAATGGAAAAGCTCATTAACTTAACTGACATTCTCAAACAGGAGAAGA
AGGATGAAACACAAAAGGTACAGATGAAGTTTTTAGTTGAGCAAATGAGGCGACCAGATTTCATGGATGC
TCTACAGGGCTTTCTGTCTCCTCTAAACCCTGCTCATCAACTAGGAAACCTCAGGCTTGAAGAGTGTCGA
ATTATGTCCTCTGCAAAAAGGCCACTGTGGTTGAATTGGGAGAACCCAGACATCATGTCAGAGTTACTGT
TTCAGAACAATGAGATCATCTTTAAAAATGGGGATGATTTACGGCAAGATATGCTAACACTTCAAATTAT
TCGTATTATGGAAAATATCTGGCAAAATCAAGGTCTTGATCTTCGAATGTTACCTTATGGTTGTCTGTCA
ATCGGTGACTGTGTGGGACTTATTGAGGTGGTGCGAAATTCTCACACTATTATGCAAATTCAGTGCAAAG
GCGGCTTGAAAGGTGCACTGCAGTTCAACAGCCACACACTACATCAGTGGCTCAAAGACAAGAACAAAGG
AGAAATATATGATGCAGCCATTGACCTGTTTACACGTTCATGTGCTGGATACTGTGTAGCTACCTTCATT
TTGGGAATTGGAGATCGTCACAATAGTAACATCATGGTGAAAGACGATGGACAACTGTTTCATATAGATT
TTGGACACTTTTTGGATCACAAGAAGAAAAAATTTGGTTATAAACGAGAACGTGTGCCATTTGTTTTGAC
ACAGGATTTCTTAATAGTGATTAGTAAAGGAGCCCAAGAATGCACAAAGACAAGAGAATTTGAGAGGTTT
CAGGAGATGTGTTACAAGGCTTATCTAGCTATTCGACAGCATGCCAATCTCTTCATAAATCTTTTCTCAA
TGATGCTTGGCTCTGGAATGCCAGAACTACAATCTTTTGATGACATTGCATACATTCGAAAGACCCTAGC
CTTAGATAAAACTGAGCAAGAGGCTTTGGAGTATTTCATGAAACAAATGAATGATGCACATCATGGTGGC
TGGACAACAAAAATGGATTGGATCTTCCACACAATTAAACAGCATGCATTGAACTGA
